>Addgene plasmid #146109 | pRSFDuetP-HsEDC3_192-508del231-263_GST-HsRCK_D | depositor full sequence | sequence record 288554 | Full Sequence
GGGGAATTGTGAGCGGATAACAATTCCCCTGTAGAAATAATTTTGTTTAACTTTAATAAGGAGATATACC
ATGGGCAGCAGCCATCACCATCATCACCACAGCGCGGGTCTGGAAGTTCTGTTCCAGGGGCCCGGGTTCG
GGGATGATATTGAGGAGATCCCAGACACAGATTTTGATTTTGAAGGGAACCTGGCTCTTTTTGACAAGGC
AGCTGTGTTTGAGGAGATTGATACCTATGAAAGGAGAAGTGGTGGTAGTGGTGGTCCCCACAACGTGAGC
AAGGAGTTCTGCACGGACTCTGGCCTGGTTGTCCCAAGTATTTCCTATGAGCTGCATAAAAAGCTGTTGT
CCGTGGCTGAGAAGCATGGGCTGACCCTTGAGCGGAGACTGGAGATGACAGGTGTGTGTGCCAGTCAGAT
GGCACTGACCCTCCTCGGAGGACCTAACAGGTTGAATCCCAAAAATGTTCACCAGAGGCCTACAGTGGCT
CTACTGTGTGGACCTCATGTGAAGGGGGCTCAGGGTATCAGCTGTGGAAGGCACCTAGCCAACCATGATG
TCCAGGTCATCCTTTTCCTGCCCAATTTTGTCAAGATGTTGGAATCTATCACCAATGAGCTGTCGCTCTT
CAGCAAGACCCAAGGCCAACAAGTGTCTAGCCTCAAAGATCTGCCCACTAGCCCTGTGGACCTGGTCATC
AACTGCCTGGATTGCCCTGAGAACGTCTTCCTGCGCGATCAACCCTGGTACAAGGCAGCTGTGGCCTGGG
CCAACCAGAACCGGGCACCAGTACTCAGCATAGACCCTCCTGTGCATGAAGTCGAACAGGGCATTGATGC
CAAATGGTCACTGGCACTGGGCCTGCCTCTGCCACTGGGGGAGCACGCAGGCCGTATCTATTTGTGCGAC
ATTGGCATTCCCCAGCAGGTCTTCCAGGAGGTGGGCATCAACTACCACTCGCCCTTTGGCTGCAAGTTTG
TTATCCCACTGCACTCTGCTTAGGCGGCCGCATAATGCTTAAGTCGAACAGAAAGTAATCGTATTGTACA
CGGCCGCATAATCGAAATTAATACGACTCACTATAGGGGAATTGTGAGCGGATAACAATTCCCCATCTTA
GTATATTAGTTAAGTATAAGAAGGAGATATACATATGGCAGATCTCAATTGGATGTCCCCTATACTAGGT
TATTGGAAAATTAAGGGCCTTGTGCAACCCACTCGACTTCTTTTGGAATATCTTGAAGAAAAATATGAAG
AGCATTTGTATGAGCGCGATGAAGGTGATAAATGGCGAAACAAAAAGTTTGAATTGGGTTTGGAGTTTCC
CAATCTTCCTTATTATATTGATGGTGATGTTAAATTAACACAGTCTATGGCCATCATACGTTATATAGCT
GACAAGCACAACATGTTGGGTGGTTGTCCAAAAGAGCGTGCAGAGATTTCAATGCTTGAAGGAGCGGTTT
TGGATATTAGATACGGTGTTTCGAGAATTGCATATAGTAAAGACTTTGAAACTCTCAAAGTTGATTTTCT
TAGCAAGCTACCTGAAATGCTGAAAATGTTCGAAGATCGTTTATGTCATAAAACATATTTAAATGGTGAT
CATGTAACCCATCCTGACTTCATGTTGTATGACGCTCTTGATGTTGTTTTATACATGGACCCAATGTGCC
TGGATGCGTTCCCAAAATTAGTTTGTTTTAAAAAACGTATTGAAGCTATCCCACAAATTGATAAGTACTT
GAAATCCAGCAAGTATATAGCATGGCCTTTGCAGGGCTGGCAAGCCACGTTTGGTGGTGGCGACCATCCT
CCAAAATCGGATCTGGAAGTTCTGTTCCAGGGGCCCCTGGGATCCATGGGTCTGTCCAGTCAAAATGGTC
AGCTGAGAGGCCCTGTGAAACCCACTGGTGGCCCTGGAGGAGGGGGCACACAGACACAGCAACAGATGAA
CCAGCTGAAAAACACCAACACAATCAATAATGGCACTCAGCAGCAAGCACAGAGTATGACCACCACTATT
AAACCTGGTGATGACTGGAAAAAGACTTTAAAACTCCCTCCAAAGGATCTAAGAATCAAAACTTCGGATG
TGACCTCCACAAAAGGAAATGAGTTTGAAGATTACTGTTTGAAACGGGAGTTACTGATGGGAATTTTTGA
AATGGGCTGGGAAAAGCCATCTCCTATTCAGGAGGAGAGCATTCCCATTGCTTTATCTGGTAGGGATATC
TTAGCTAGAGCAAAAAATGGAACAGGCAAGAGCGGTGCCTACCTCATTCCCTTACTTGAACGGCTAGACC
TGAAGAAGGACAATATACAAGCAATGGTGATTGTTCCCACTAGAGAACTTGCTCTACAGGTCAGTCAAAT
TTGCATCCAGGTCAGCAAACACATGGGAGGGGCCAAAGTGATGGCAACCACAGGAGGAACCAATTTACGA
GATGACATAATGAGGCTTGATGATACAGTGCACGTGGTGATTGCTACCCCTGGGAGAATCCTGGATCTTA
TTAAGAAAGGAGTAGCAAAGGTTGATCATGTCCAGATGATAGTATTGGATGAGGCAGATAAGTTGCTGTC
ACAGGATTTTGTGCAGATAATGGAGGATATTATTCTCACGCTACCTAAAAACAGGCAGATTTTACTATAT
TCCGCTACTTTCCCTCTTAGTGTACAGAAGTTCATGAATTCCCATTTGCAGAAACCCTATGAGATTAACC
TGATGGAG
[501 nt withheld, positions 2739-3239]
GTGGCAGAATACCACAGCGAGCCTGTAGAAGATGAGAAACCTTAACTCGAGTCTGGTAAAGAAACCGCTG
CTGCGAAATTTGAACGCCAGCACATGGACTCGTCTACTAGCGCAGCTTAATTAACCTAGGCTGCTGCCAC
CGCTGAGCAATAACTAGCATAACCCCTTGGGGCCTCTAAACGGGTCTTGAGGGGTTTTTTGCTGAAACCT
CAGGCATTTGAGAAGCACACGGTCACACTGCTTCCGGTAGTCAATAAACCGGTAAACCAGCAATAGACAT
AAGCGGCTATTTAACGACCCTGCCCTGAACCGACGACAAGCTGACGACCGGGTCTCCGCAAGTGGCACTT
TTCGGGGAAATGTGCGCGGAACCCCTATTTGTTTATTTTTCTAAATACATTCAAATATGTATCCGCTCAT
GAATTAATTCTTAGAAAAACTCATCGAGCATCAAATGAAACTGCAATTTATTCATATCAGGATTATCAAT
ACCATATTTTTGAAAAAGCCGTTTCTGTAATGAAGGAGAAAACTCACCGAGGCAGTTCCATAGGATGGCA
AGATCCTGGTATCGGTCTGCGATTCCGACTCGTCCAACATCAATACAACCTATTAATTTCCCCTCGTCAA
AAATAAGGTTATCAAGTGAGAAATCACCATGAGTGACGACTGAATCCGGTGAGAATGGCAAAAGTTTATG
CATTTCTTTCCAGACTTGTTCAACAGGCCAGCCATTACGCTCGTCATCAAAATCACTCGCATCAACCAAA
CCGTTATTCATTCGTGATTGCGCCTGAGCGAGACGAAATACGCGGTCGCTGTTAAAAGGACAATTACAAA
CAGGAATCGAATGCAACCGGCGCAGGAACACTGCCAGCGCATCAACAATATTTTCACCTGAATCAGGATA
TTCTTCTAATACCTGGAATGCTGTTTTCCCGGGGATCGCAGTGGTGAGTAACCATGCATCATCAGGAGTA
CGGATAAAATGCTTGATGGTCGGAAGAGGCATAAATTCCGTCAGCCAGTTTAGTCTGACCATCTCATCTG
TAACATCATTGGCAACGCTACCTTTGCCATGTTTCAGAAACAACTCTGGCGCATCGGGCTTCCCATACAA
TCGATAGATTGTCGCACCTGATTGCCCGACATTATCGCGAGCCCATTTATACCCATATAAATCAGCATCC
ATGTTGGAATTTAATCGCGGCCTAGAGCAAGACGTTTCCCGTTGAATATGGCTCATACTCTTCCTTTTTC
AATATTATTGAAGCATTTATCAGGGTTATTGTCTCATGAGCGGATACATATTTGAATGTATTTAGAAAAA
TAAACAAATAGGCATGCAGCGCTCTTCCGCTTCCTCGCTCACTGACTCGCTACGCTCGGTCGTTCGACTG
CGGCGAGCGGTGTCAGCTCACTCAAAAGCGGTAATACGGTTATCCACAGAATCAGGGGATAAAGCCGGAA
AGAACATGTGAGCAAAAAGCAAAGCACCGGAAGAAGCCAACGCCGCAGGCGTTTTTCCATAGGCTCCGCC
CCCCTGACGAGCATCACAAAAATCGACGCTCAAGCCAGAGGTGGCGAAACCCGACAGGACTATAAAGATA
CCAGGCGTTTCCCCCTGGAAGCTCCCTCGTGCGCTCTCCTGTTCCGACCCTGCCGCTTACCGGATACCTG
TCCGCCTTTCTCCCTTCGGGAAGCGTGGCGCTTTCTCATAGCTCACGCTGTTGGTATCTCAGTTCGGTGT
AGGTCGTTCGCTCCAAGCTGGGCTGTGTGCACGAACCCCCCGTTCAGCCCGACCGCTGCGCCTTATCCGG
TAACTATCGTCTTGAGTCCAACCCGGTAAGACACGACTTATCGCCACTGGCAGCAGCCATTGGTAACTGA
TTTAGAGGACTTTGTCTTGAAGTTATGCACCTGTTAAGGCTAAACTGAAAGAACAGATTTTGGTGAGTGC
GGTCCTCCAACCCACTTACCTTGGTTCAAAGAGTTGGTAGCTCAGCGAACCTTGAGAAAACCACCGTTGG
TAGCGGTGGTTTTTCTTTATTTATGAGATGATGAATCAATCGGTCTATCAAGTCAACGAACAGCTATTCC
GTTACTCTAGATTTCAGTGCAATTTATCTCTTCAAATGTAGCACCTGAAGTCAGCCCCATACGATATAAG
TTGTAATTCTCATGTTAGTCATGCCCCGCGCCCACCGGAAGGAGCTGACTGGGTTGAAGGCTCTCAAGGG
CATCGGTCGAGATCCCGGTGCCTAATGAGTGAGCTAACTTACATTAATTGCGTTGCGCTCACTGCCCGCT
TTCCAGTCGGGAAACCTGTCGTGCCAGCTGCATTAATGAATCGGCCAACGCGCGGGGAGAGGCGGTTTGC
GTATTGGGCGCCAGGGTGGTTTTTCTTTTCACCAGTGAGACGGGCAACAGCTGATTGCCCTTCACCGCCT
GGCCCTGAGAGAGTTGCAGCAAGCGGTCCACGCTGGTTTGCCCCAGCAGGCGAAAATCCTGTTTGATGGT
GGTTAACGGCGGGATATAACATGAGCTGTCTTCGGTATCGTCGTATCCCACTACCGAGATGTCCGCACCA
ACGCGCAGCCCGGACTCGGTAATGGCGCGCATTGCGCCCAGCGCCATCTGATCGTTGGCAACCAGCATCG
CAGTGGGAACGATGCCCTCATTCAGCATTTGCATGGTTTGTTGAAAACCGGACATGGCACTCCAGTCGCC
TTCCCGTTCCGCTATCGGCTGAATTTGATTGCGAGTGAGATATTTATGCCAGCCAGCCAGACGCAGACGC
GCCGAGACAGAACTTAATGGGCCCGCTAACAGCGCGATTTGCTGGTGACCCAATGCGACCAGATGCTCCA
CGCCCAGTCGCGTACCGTCTTCATGGGAGAAAATAATACTGTTGATGGGTGTCTGGTCAGAGACATCAAG
AAATAACGCCGGAACATTAGTGCAGGCAGCTTCCACAGCAATGGCATCCTGGTCATCCAGCGGATAGTTA
ATGATCAGCCCACTGACGCGTTGCGCGAGAAGATTGTGCACCGCCGCTTTACAGGCTTCGACGCCGCTTC
GTTCTACCATCGACACCACCACGCTGGCACCCAGTTGATCGGCGCGAGATTTAATCGCCGCGACAATTTG
CGACGGCGCGTGCAGGGCCAGACTGGAGGTGGCAACGCCAATCAGCAACGACTGTTTGCCCGCCAGTTGT
TGTGCCACGCGGTTGGGAATGTAATTCAGCTCCGCCATCGCCGCTTCCACTTTTTCCCGCGTTTTCGCAG
AAACGTGGCTGGCCTGGTTCACCACGCGGGAAACGGTCTGATAAGAGACACCGGCATACTCTGCGACATC
GTATAACGTTACTGGTTTCACATTCACCACCCTGAATTGACTCTCTTCCGGGCGCTATCATGCCATACCG
CGAAAGGTTTTGCGCCATTCGATGGTGTCCGGGATCTCGACGCTCTCCCTTATGCGACTCCTGCATTAGG
AAATTAATACGACTCACTATA
Features (pLannotate 1.2.2; 20 found; start..end, strand, type, name):
      3..27      +  protein_bind   lac operator: The lac repressor binds to the lac operator to inhibit transcription in E. coli. This inhibition can be relieved by adding lactose or isopropyl-β-D-thiogalactopyranoside (IPTG). lac repressor encoded by lacI
     42..64      +  RBS            RBS: efficient ribosome binding site from bacteriophage T7 gene 10 (Olins and Rangwala, 1989)
    137..1000    +  CDS            EDC3 (fragment): EDC3_HUMAN - Also known as LSM16, YJDC, YJEFN2. Experimental evidence at protein level: Swiss-Prot protein existence level 1. Binds single-stranded RNA. Involved in the process of mRNA degradation and in the positive regulation of mRNA decapping. May play a role in spermiogenesis and oogenesis. From Homo sapiens (Human).
   1069..1087    +  promoter       T7 promoter: promoter for bacteriophage T7 RNA polymerase
   1088..1112    +  protein_bind   lac operator: The lac repressor binds to the lac operator to inhibit transcription in E. coli. This inhibition can be relieved by adding lactose or isopropyl-β-D-thiogalactopyranoside (IPTG). lac repressor encoded by lacI
   1173..1826    +  CDS            GST26_SCHJA: Experimental evidence at protein level: Swiss-Prot protein existence level 1. GST isoenzymes appear to play a central role in the parasite detoxification system. Other functions are also suspected including a role in increasing the solubility of haematin in the parasite gut. From Schistosoma japonicum (Blood fluke).
   1866..3281    +  CDS            DDX6 (sequence partly withheld): DDX6_HUMAN - Also known as HLR2, RCK. Experimental evidence at protein level: Swiss-Prot protein existence level 1. Essential for the formation of P-bodies, cytosolic membrane- less ribonucleoprotein granules involved in RNA metabolism through the coordinated storage of mRNAs encoding regulatory functions (PubMed:25995375, PubMed:27342281, PubMed:31422817). Plays a role in P- bodies to coordinate the storage of translationally inactive mRNAs in the cytoplasm and prevent their degradation (PubMed:27342281). In the process of mRNA degradation, plays a role in mRNA decapping (PubMed:16364915). Bl
   3297..3338    +  CDS            S-Tag (fragment): affinity and epitope tag derived from pancreatic ribonuclease A
   3368..3385    +  CDS            SET1 (fragment): solubility-enhancement tag derived from T7 phage gene 10B
   3393..3440    +  terminator     T7 terminator: transcription terminator for bacteriophage T7 RNA polymerase
   3604..3661    +  promoter       AmpR promoter (fragment): bla
   3670..4485    -  CDS            KanR: aminoglycoside phosphotransferase; aph(3')-Ia; confers resistance to kanamycin in bacteria or G418 (Geneticin®) in eukaryotes
   4486..4577    -  promoter       AmpR promoter: bla
   4593..5342    -  rep_origin     RSF ori: Plasmids containing the RSF 1030 origin of replication can be propagated in E. coli cells that contain additional plasmids with compatible origins.
   5425..5489    -  CDS            TcR (fragment): tetracycline efflux protein; tet; confers resistance to tetracycline
   5504..5525    -  protein_bind   CAP binding site: CAP binding activates transcription in the presence of cAMP. E. coli catabolite activator protein
   5538..6620    -  CDS            lacI: lac repressor; lacI; The lac repressor binds to the lac operator to inhibit transcription in E. coli. This inhibition can be relieved by adding lactose or isopropyl-β-D-thiogalactopyranoside (IPTG).
   6621..6698    -  promoter       lacI promoter: lacI
   6706..6741    -  CDS            TcR (fragment): tetracycline efflux protein; tet; confers resistance to tetracycline
   6744..2       +  promoter       T7 promoter (across the origin): promoter for bacteriophage T7 RNA polymerase
