[The description below was written by a language model from this plasmid's Addgene catalogue record and pLannotate feature annotations shown in this document.]
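Description:
pRSFDuetP-HsEDC3_192-508del231-263_GST-HsRCK_D is a 6,760 nt bacterial co-expression plasmid. The catalogue lists the backbone as unknown, but the name and the annotated features fit an RSFDuet-type two-cassette vector. It replicates from the RSF1030 origin, which is compatible with other common origin classes and so allows co-transformation with additional plasmids. Selection is by kanamycin through an aph(3')-Ia gene. A lacI gene with its own promoter supplies the lac repressor. The short TcR, AmpR promoter and CAP-site annotations appear to be backbone remnants rather than functional parts.

The payload consists of two independent T7 promoter/lac operator units, so both proteins are expressed in E. coli strains that provide T7 RNA polymerase and are induced with IPTG. The first unit, which has a T7 gene 10 ribosome binding site, drives a fragment of human EDC3, an enhancer of mRNA decapping. By name this fragment covers residues 192–508 with an internal deletion of residues 231–263. The annotated coding region begins some distance downstream of the ribosome binding site, so an N-terminal tag may be present, but none is annotated.

The second unit encodes Schistosoma japonicum glutathione S-transferase followed by human DDX6 (RCK), a DEAD-box helicase involved in P-body assembly and decapping, presumably as a GST fusion for glutathione affinity capture. The S-tag fragment further downstream is probably residual vector sequence, and a single T7 terminator follows the second cassette.

The stated purpose is bacterial expression of the two proteins. This arrangement suits co-purification or pulldown of an EDC3–DDX6 complex for biochemical or structural work, although the record does not describe specific experiments. The sequence is depositor-supplied and may be theoretical.
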