Addgene plasmid #146109: pRSFDuetP-HsEDC3_192-508del231-263_GST-HsRCK_D
Purpose: Bacterial Expression of HsEDC3_192-508del231-263-HsRck
Depositing lab: Elisa Izaurralde. Depositing organization: Max Planck Institute for Developmental Biology.
Backbone
  Vector backbone: Unknown
  Vector type: Bacterial Expression
Growth in bacteria
  Bacterial resistance: Kanamycin, 50 μg/mL
  Growth temperature: 37°C
  Growth strain: DH5alpha
  Copy number: Low Copy
Gene/Insert
  Gene/Insert name: HsEDC3_192-508del231-263-HsRck
  Species: H. sapiens (human)
  Entrez Gene: EDC3 (a.k.a. LSM16, MRT50, YJDC, YJEFN2, hYjeF_N2-15q23)
  Cloning method: Unknown
Terms and licenses: Academic/Nonprofit Terms; Industry Terms: Not Available to Industry
Depositor comments: Plasmids from this collection were made available to the research community and donated after the lab closed. Please note that the sequence provided by the depositing laboratory may be theoretical/predicted or based on Sanger sequencing results. There may be discrepancies between sequencing results obtained by Addgene and the depositor sequence. If an Addgene verified sequence is not available, please contact before placing your order to request that our lab fully sequence the plasmid.
How to cite: pRSFDuetP-HsEDC3_192-508del231-263_GST-HsRCK_D was a gift from Elisa Izaurralde (Addgene plasmid # 146109 ; http://n2t.net/addgene:146109 ; RRID:Addgene_146109)
